Addgene plasmid #61113: Hs_MSI2_RBD
Purpose: Express His tagged human MSI2 RNA binding domain
Depositing lab: Sean Ryder. Depositing organization: University of Massachusetts, Worcester.
Backbone
  Vector backbone: pET22
  Backbone size w/o insert (bp): 5464
  Total vector size (bp): 6025
  Modifications to backbone: leader replaced with His tag and TEV protease site
  Vector type: Bacterial Expression
Growth in bacteria
  Bacterial resistance: Ampicillin, 100 μg/mL
  Growth temperature: 37°C
  Growth strain: DH5alpha
  Copy number: High Copy
Gene/Insert
  Gene/Insert name: MSI2 RNA binding domain
  Species: H. sapiens (human)
  Insert size (bp): 561
  GenBank ID: NM_138962.2
  Entrez Gene: MSI2 (a.k.a. MSI2H)
  Tag / fusion protein: 6xHis-TEV (N terminal on backbone)
  Cloning method: Restriction Enzyme; 5′ cloning site BamH1 (not destroyed); 3′ cloning site HindIII (not destroyed)
  Sequencing primers: 5′ T7
Terms and licenses: Academic/Nonprofit Terms; Industry Terms: Not Available to Industry
How to cite: Hs_MSI2_RBD was a gift from Sean Ryder (Addgene plasmid # 61113 ; http://n2t.net/addgene:61113 ; RRID:Addgene_61113)
