[The description below was written by a language model from this plasmid's Addgene catalogue record and pLannotate feature annotations shown in this document.]
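Description:
Hs_MSI2_RBD is a bacterial expression plasmid built on a pET22 backbone for producing the RNA binding domain of human Musashi-2 (MSI2) as a His-tagged recombinant protein in E. coli. The 561 bp insert, cloned between BamHI and HindIII sites that both remain intact, brings the total size to 6,025 bp. The backbone was modified so that the original pET22 leader sequence is replaced by an N-terminal 6xHis tag followed by a TEV protease recognition site, allowing metal-affinity purification and subsequent removal of the tag by TEV cleavage.

Expression is driven by a T7 promoter with an adjacent lac operator, followed by the phage T7 gene 10 ribosome binding site and terminated by the T7 terminator. The plasmid carries its own lacI gene and promoter, so transcription is repressed until induction with IPTG in a host that supplies T7 RNA polymerase. The annotation places a short His-tag match and the TEV site directly upstream of the MSI2 fragment. It also detects the backbone's His-tag sequence downstream of the insert, but the record lists only the N-terminal tag and does not say whether this downstream sequence is translated. Propagation relies on a ColE1/pMB1-type origin with the bom and rop elements from pBR322, and selection is by ampicillin resistance (β-lactamase). An f1 origin is also present, and the tetracycline-resistance fragments are non-functional backbone remnants. The catalogue lists the plasmid as high copy, although rop is annotated as maintaining low copy number. MSI2 is an RNA-binding protein that regulates translation of target mRNAs, and purified protein from a construct like this would suit in vitro RNA-binding or structural studies, though the record gives no specific application beyond expression.
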