Features (pLannotate 1.2.2; 21 found; start..end, strand, type, name):
     12..467     +  rep_origin     f1 ori (sequence partly withheld): f1 bacteriophage origin of replication; arrow indicates direction of (+) strand synthesis
    494..598     +  promoter       AmpR promoter: bla
    599..1459    +  CDS            AmpR: β-lactamase; bla; confers resistance to ampicillin, carbenicillin, and related antibiotics
   1630..2218    +  rep_origin     ori: high-copy-number ColE1/pMB1/pBR322/pUC origin of replication
   2404..2546    -  misc_feature   bom: basis of mobility region from pBR322
   2648..2839    -  CDS            rop: Rop protein, which maintains plasmids at low copy number; rop
   2856..3236    +  CDS            YPB1_ECOLX: Protein predicted: Swiss-Prot protein existence level 4. From Escherichia coli.
   3308..3599    -  CDS            TcR (fragment): tetracycline efflux protein; tet; confers resistance to tetracycline
   3614..3635    -  protein_bind   CAP binding site: CAP binding activates transcription in the presence of cAMP. E. coli catabolite activator protein
   3648..4730    -  CDS            lacI: lac repressor; lacI; The lac repressor binds to the lac operator to inhibit transcription in E. coli. This inhibition can be relieved by adding lactose or isopropyl-β-D-thiogalactopyranoside (IPTG).
   4731..4808    -  promoter       lacI promoter: lacI
   4816..5095    -  CDS            TcR (fragment): tetracycline efflux protein; tet; confers resistance to tetracycline
   5117..5135    +  promoter       T7 promoter: promoter for bacteriophage T7 RNA polymerase
   5136..5160    +  protein_bind   lac operator: The lac repressor binds to the lac operator to inhibit transcription in E. coli. This inhibition can be relieved by adding lactose or isopropyl-β-D-thiogalactopyranoside (IPTG). lac repressor encoded by lacI
   5175..5197    +  RBS            RBS: efficient ribosome binding site from bacteriophage T7 gene 10 (Olins and Rangwala, 1989)
   5206..5224    +  CDS            capTEV™ (fragment): composite tag for in vivo biotinylation, TEV protease cleavage, and 6xHis tagging
   5229..5249    +  CDS            TEV site: tobacco etch virus (TEV) protease recognition and cleavage site
   5247..5813    +  CDS            MSI2 (fragment): MSI2H_HUMAN - Experimental evidence at protein level: Swiss-Prot protein existence level 1. RNA binding protein that regulates the expression of target mRNAs at the translation level. May play a role in the proliferation and maintenance of stem cells in the central nervous system (By similarity). From Homo sapiens (Human).
   5838..5855    +  CDS            9xHis (fragment): 9xHis affinity tag
   5865..5914    +  CDS            SET1 (fragment): solubility-enhancement tag derived from T7 phage gene 10B
   5922..5969    +  terminator     T7 terminator: transcription terminator for bacteriophage T7 RNA polymerase
>Addgene plasmid #61113 | Hs_MSI2_RBD | depositor full sequence | sequence record 99120 | Hs_MSI2_RBD sequence 6025 bps
AGGCGAATGGG
[124 nt withheld, positions 12-135]
C
[91 nt withheld, positions 137-227]
A
[49 nt withheld, positions 229-277]
CCTTTGACGTTGGAGTCCACGTTCTTT
[37 nt withheld, positions 305-341]
ACCCTATCTCGGTCTATTCTTTTGATTTATAAGGGATTTTGCCGATTTCGGCCTATTGGTTAAAAAATGA
GCTGATTTAACAAAAATTTAACGCGAATTTTAACAAAATATTAACGTTTACAATTTCAGGTGGCACTTTT
CGGGGAAATGTGCGCGGAACCCCTATTTGTTTATTTTTCTAAATACATTCAAATATGTATCCGCTCATGA
GACAATAACCCTGATAAATGCTTCAATAATATTGAAAAAGGAAGAGTATGAGTATTCAACATTTCCGTGT
CGCCCTTATTCCCTTTTTTGCGGCATTTTGCCTTCCTGTTTTTGCTCACCCAGAAACGCTGGTGAAAGTA
AAAGATGCTGAAGATCAGTTGGGTGCACGAGTGGGTTACATCGAACTGGATCTCAACAGCGGTAAGATCC
TTGAGAGTTTTCGCCCCGAAGAACGTTTTCCAATGATGAGCACTTTTAAAGTTCTGCTATGTGGCGCGGT
ATTATCCCGTATTGACGCCGGGCAAGAGCAACTCGGTCGCCGCATACACTATTCTCAGAATGACTTGGTT
GAGTACTCACCAGTCACAGAAAAGCATCTTACGGATGGCATGACAGTAAGAGAATTATGCAGTGCTGCCA
TAACCATGAGTGATAACACTGCGGCCAACTTACTTCTGACAACGATCGGAGGACCGAAGGAGCTAACCGC
TTTTTTGCACAACATGGGGGATCATGTAACTCGCCTTGATCGTTGGGAACCGGAGCTGAATGAAGCCATA
CCAAACGACGAGCGTGACACCACGATGCCTGCAGCAATGGCAACAACGTTGCGCAAACTATTAACTGGCG
AACTACTTACTCTAGCTTCCCGGCAACAATTAATAGACTGGATGGAGGCGGATAAAGTTGCAGGACCACT
TCTGCGCTCGGCCCTTCCGGCTGGCTGGTTTATTGCTGATAAATCTGGAGCCGGTGAGCGTGGGTCTCGC
GGTATCATTGCAGCACTGGGGCCAGATGGTAAGCCCTCCCGTATCGTAGTTATCTACACGACGGGGAGTC
AGGCAACTATGGATGAACGAAATAGACAGATCGCTGAGATAGGTGCCTCACTGATTAAGCATTGGTAACT
GTCAGACCAAGTTTACTCATATATACTTTAGATTGATTTAAAACTTCATTTTTAATTTAAAAGGATCTAG
GTGAAGATCCTTTTTGATAATCTCATGACCAAAATCCCTTAACGTGAGTTTTCGTTCCACTGAGCGTCAG
ACCCCGTAGAAAAGATCAAAGGATCTTCTTGAGATCCTTTTTTTCTGCGCGTAATCTGCTGCTTGCAAAC
AAAAAAACCACCGCTACCAGCGGTGGTTTGTTTGCCGGATCAAGAGCTACCAACTCTTTTTCCGAAGGTA
ACTGGCTTCAGCAGAGCGCAGATACCAAATACTGTCCTTCTAGTGTAGCCGTAGTTAGGCCACCACTTCA
AGAACTCTGTAGCACCGCCTACATACCTCGCTCTGCTAATCCTGTTACCAGTGGCTGCTGCCAGTGGCGA
TAAGTCGTGTCTTACCGGGTTGGACTCAAGACGATAGTTACCGGATAAGGCGCAGCGGTCGGGCTGAACG
GGGGGTTCGTGCACACAGCCCAGCTTGGAGCGAACGACCTACACCGAACTGAGATACCTACAGCGTGAGC
TATGAGAAAGCGCCACGCTTCCCGAAGGGAGAAAGGCGGACAGGTATCCGGTAAGCGGCAGGGTCGGAAC
AGGAGAGCGCACGAGGGAGCTTCCAGGGGGAAACGCCTGGTATCTTTATAGTCCTGTCGGGTTTCGCCAC
CTCTGACTTGAGCGTCGATTTTTGTGATGCTCGTCAGGGGGGCGGAGCCTATGGAAAAACGCCAGCAACG
CGGCCTTTTTACGGTTCCTGGCCTTTTGCTGGCCTTTTGCTCACATGTTCTTTCCTGCGTTATCCCCTGA
TTCTGTGGATAACCGTATTACCGCCTTTGAGTGAGCTGATACCGCTCGCCGCAGCCGAACGACCGAGCGC
AGCGAGTCAGTGAGCGAGGAAGCGGAAGAGCGCCTGATGCGGTATTTTCTCCTTACGCATCTGTGCGGTA
TTTCACACCGCATATATGGTGCACTCTCAGTACAATCTGCTCTGATGCCGCATAGTTAAGCCAGTATACA
CTCCGCTATCGCTACGTGACTGGGTCATGGCTGCGCCCCGACACCCGCCAACACCCGCTGACGCGCCCTG
ACGGGCTTGTCTGCTCCCGGCATCCGCTTACAGACAAGCTGTGACCGTCTCCGGGAGCTGCATGTGTCAG
AGGTTTTCACCGTCATCACCGAAACGCGCGAGGCAGCTGCGGTAAAGCTCATCAGCGTGGTCGTGAAGCG
ATTCACAGATGTCTGCCTGTTCATCCGCGTCCAGCTCGTTGAGTTTCTCCAGAAGCGTTAATGTCTGGCT
TCTGATAAAGCGGGCCATGTTAAGGGCGGTTTTTTCCTGTTTGGTCACTGATGCCTCCGTGTAAGGGGGA
TTTCTGTTCATGGGGGTAATGATACCGATGAAACGAGAGAGGATGCTCACGATACGGGTTACTGATGATG
AACATGCCCGGTTACTGGAACGTTGTGAGGGTAAACAACTGGCGGTATGGATGCGGCGGGACCAGAGAAA
AATCACTCAGGGTCAATGCCAGCGCTTCGTTAATACAGATGTAGGTGTTCCACAGGGTAGCCAGCAGCAT
CCTGCGATGCAGATCCGGAACATAATGGTGCAGGGCGCTGACTTCCGCGTTTCCAGACTTTACGAAACAC
GGAAACCGAAGACCATTCATGTTGTTGCTCAGGTCGCAGACGTTTTGCAGCAGCAGTCGCTTCACGTTCG
CTCGCGTATCGGTGATTCATTCTGCTAACCAGTAAGGCAACCCCGCCAGCCTAGCCGGGTCCTCAACGAC
AGGAGCACGATCATGCGCACCCGTGGGGCCGCCATGCCGGCGATAATGGCCTGCTTCTCGCCGAAACGTT
TGGTGGCGGGACCAGTGACGAAGGCTTGAGCGAGGGCGTGCAAGATTCCGAATACCGCAAGCGACAGGCC
GATCATCGTCGCGCTCCAGCGAAAGCGGTCCTCGCCGAAAATGACCCAGAGCGCTGCCGGCACCTGTCCT
ACGAGTTGCATGATAAAGAAGACAGTCATAAGTGCGGCGACGATAGTCATGCCCCGCGCCCACCGGAAGG
AGCTGACTGGGTTGAAGGCTCTCAAGGGCATCGGTCGAGATCCCGGTGCCTAATGAGTGAGCTAACTTAC
ATTAATTGCGTTGCGCTCACTGCCCGCTTTCCAGTCGGGAAACCTGTCGTGCCAGCTGCATTAATGAATC
GGCCAACGCGCGGGGAGAGGCGGTTTGCGTATTGGGCGCCAGGGTGGTTTTTCTTTTCACCAGTGAGACG
GGCAACAGCTGATTGCCCTTCACCGCCTGGCCCTGAGAGAGTTGCAGCAAGCGGTCCACGCTGGTTTGCC
CCAGCAGGCGAAAATCCTGTTTGATGGTGGTTAACGGCGGGATATAACATGAGCTGTCTTCGGTATCGTC
GTATCCCACTACCGAGATATCCGCACCAACGCGCAGCCCGGACTCGGTAATGGCGCGCATTGCGCCCAGC
GCCATCTGATCGTTGGCAACCAGCATCGCAGTGGGAACGATGCCCTCATTCAGCATTTGCATGGTTTGTT
GAAAACCGGACATGGCACTCCAGTCGCCTTCCCGTTCCGCTATCGGCTGAATTTGATTGCGAGTGAGATA
TTTATGCCAGCCAGCCAGACGCAGACGCGCCGAGACAGAACTTAATGGGCCCGCTAACAGCGCGATTTGC
TGGTGACCCAATGCGACCAGATGCTCCACGCCCAGTCGCGTACCGTCTTCATGGGAGAAAATAATACTGT
TGATGGGTGTCTGGTCAGAGACATCAAGAAATAACGCCGGAACATTAGTGCAGGCAGCTTCCACAGCAAT
GGCATCCTGGTCATCCAGCGGATAGTTAATGATCAGCCCACTGACGCGTTGCGCGAGAAGATTGTGCACC
GCCGCTTTACAGGCTTCGACGCCGCTTCGTTCTACCATCGACACCACCACGCTGGCACCCAGTTGATCGG
CGCGAGATTTAATCGCCGCGACAATTTGCGACGGCGCGTGCAGGGCCAGACTGGAGGTGGCAACGCCAAT
CAGCAACGACTGTTTGCCCGCCAGTTGTTGTGCCACGCGGTTGGGAATGTAATTCAGCTCCGCCATCGCC
GCTTCCACTTTTTCCCGCGTTTTCGCAGAAACGTGGCTGGCCTGGTTCACCACGCGGGAAACGGTCTGAT
AAGAGACACCGGCATACTCTGCGACATCGTATAACGTTACTGGTTTCACATTCACCACCCTGAATTGACT
CTCTTCCGGGCGCTATCATGCCATACCGCGAAAGGTTTTGCGCCATTCGATGGTGTCCGGGATCTCGACG
CTCTCCCTTATGCGACTCCTGCATTAGGAAGCAGCCCAGTAGTAGGTTGAGGCCGTTGAGCACCGCCGCC
GCAAGGAATGGTGCATGCAAGGAGATGGCGCCCAACAGTCCCCCGGCCACGGGGCCTGCCACCATACCCA
CGCCGAAACAAGCGCTCATGAGCCCGAAGTGGCGAGCCCGATCTTCCCCATCGGTGATGTCGGCGATATA
GGCGCCAGCAACCGCACCTGTGGCGCCGGTGATGCCGGCCACGATGCGTCCGGCGTAGAGGATCGAGATC
TCGATCCCGCGAAATTAATACGACTCACTATAGGGGAATTGTGAGCGGATAACAATTCCCCTCTAGAAAT
AATTTTGTTTAACTTTAAGAAGGAGATATACATATGCATCATCATCATCATCACGGCGAAAACCTGTATT
TTCAGGGCGGATCCGGCACCTCGGGCAGCGCCAACGACTCCCAGCACGACCCCGGTAAAATGTTTATCGG
TGGACTGAGCTGGCAGACCTCACCAGATAGCCTTAGAGACTATTTTAGCAAATTTGGAGAAATTAGAGAA
TGTATGGTCATGAGAGATCCCACTACGAAACGCTCCAGAGGCTTCGGTTTCGTCACGTTCGCAGACCCAG
CAAGTGTAGATAAAGTATTAGGTCAGCCCCACCATGAGTTAGATTCCAAGACGATTGACCCCAAAGTTGC
ATTTCCTCGTCGAGCGCAACCCAAGATGGTCACAAGAACAAAGAAAATATTTGTAGGCGGGTTATCTGCG
AACACAGTAGTGGAAGATGTAAAGCAATATTTCGAGCAGTTTGGCAAGGTGGAAGATGCAATGCTGATGT
TTGATAAAACTACCAACAGGCACAGAGGGTTTGGCTTTGTCACTTTTGAGAATGAAGATGTTGTGGAGAA
AGTCTGTGAGATTCATTTCCATGAAATCAATAATAAAATGGTAGAATGTAAGAAAGCTCAGCCGAAAGAA
GTCATGTTCCCATGAAAGCTTGCGGCCGCACTCGAGCACCACCACCACCACCACTGAGATCCGGCTGCTA
ACAAAGCCCGAAAGGAAGCTGAGTTGGCTGCTGCCACCGCTGAGCAATAACTAGCATAACCCCTTGGGGC
CTCTAAACGGGTCTTGAGGGGTTTTTTGCTGAAAGGAGGAACTATATCCGGATGCGCGAAGCTTTGGGAA
CATGACTTCTTTCG
