>Addgene plasmid #61113 | Hs_MSI2_RBD | addgene partial sequence | sequence record 102340 | LacI-R 5'-GGCATACTCTGCGACATCGT-3'
TCTCTTCCGGGCGCTATCATGCCATACCGCGAAAGGTTTTGCGCCATTCGATGGTGTCCGGGATCTCGAC
GCTCTCCCTTATGCGACTCCTGCATTAGGAAGCAGCCCAGTAGTAGGTTGAGGCCGTTGAGCACCGCCGC
CGCAAGGAATGGTGCATGCAAGGAGATGGCGCCCAACAGTCCCCCGGCCACGGGGCCTGCCACCATACCC
ACGCCGAAACAAGCGCTCATGAGCCCGAAGTGGCGAGCCCGATCTTCCCCATCGGTGATGTCGGCGATAT
AGGCGCCAGCAACCGCACCTGTGGCGCCGGTGATGCCGGCCACGATGCGTCCGGCGTAGAGGATCGAGAT
CTCGATCCCGCGAAATTAATACGACTCACTATAGGGGAATTGTGAGCGGATAACAATTCCCCTCTAGAAA
TAATTTTGTTTAACTTTAAGAAGGAGATATACATATGCATCATCATCATCATCACGGCGAAAACCTGTAT
TTTCAGGGCGGATCCGGCACCTCGGGCAGCGCCAACGACTCCCAGCACGACCCCGGTAAAATGTTTATCG
GTGGACTGAGCTGGCAGACCTCACCAGATAGCCTTAGAGACTATTTTAGCAAATTTGGAGAAATTAGAGA
ATGTATGGTCATGAGAGATCCCACTACGAAACGCTCCAGAGGCTTCGGTTTCGTCACGTTCGCAGACCCA
GCAAGTGTAGATAAAGTATTAGGTCAGCCCCACCATGAGTTAGATTCCAAGACGAT
