>Addgene plasmid #61113 | Hs_MSI2_RBD | addgene partial sequence | sequence record 102342 | F1ori-R 5'-AGGGAAGAAAGCGAAAGGAG-3'
CGCTACAGGGCGCGTCCCATTCGCCAATCCGGATATAGTTCCTCCTTTCAGCAAAAAACCCCTCAAGACC
CGTTTAGAGGCCCCAAGGGGTTATGCTAGTTATTGCTCAGCGGTGGCAGCAGCCAACTCAGCTTCCTTTC
GGGCTTTGTTAGCAGCCGGATCTCAGTGGTGGTGGTGGTGGTGCTCGAGTGCGGCCGCAAGCTTTCATGG
GAACATGACTTCTTTCGGCTGAGCTTTCTTACATTCTACCATTTTATTATTGATTTCATGGAAATGAATC
TCACAGACTTTCTCCACAACATCTTCATTCTCAAAAGTGACAAAGCCAAACCCTCTGTGCCTGTTGGTAG
TTTTATCAAACATCAGCATTGCATCTTCCACCTTGCCAAACTGCTCGAAATATTGCTTTACATCTTCCAC
TACTGTGTTCGCAGATAACCCGCCTACAAATATTTTCTTTGTTCTCGTGACCATCTTGGGTTGCGCTCGA
CGAGGAAATGCAACTTTGGGGTCAATCGTCTTGGAATCTAACTCATGGTGGGGCTGACCTAATACTTTAT
CTACACTTGCTGGGTCTGCGAACGTGACGAAACCGAAGCCTCTGGAGCGTTTCGTAGTGGGATCTCTCAT
GACCATACATTCTCTAATTTCTCCAAATTTGCTAAAATAGTCTCTAAGGCTATCTGGTGAGGTCTGCCAG
CTCAGTCCACCGATAAACATTTTACCGGGGTCGTGCTGGGAGTCGTTGGCGCTGCCCGAGGTGCCGGATC
CGCCCTGAAAATA
